Addgene plasmid #136807: pEBTetD-SNAP-Centrin3
Purpose: Mammalian expression of the centrosomal protein Centrin3 N-terminally fused to SNAP-tag
Depositing lab: Kai Johnsson. Depositing organization: Swiss Federal Institute of Technology (EPFL). Publication: Selective chemical crosslinking reveals a Cep57-Cep63-Cep152 centrosomal complex. Lukinavicius G, Lavogina D, Orpinell M, Umezawa K, Reymond L, Garin N, Gonczy P, Johnsson K. Curr Biol. 2013 Feb 4;23(3):265-70. doi: 10.1016/j.cub.2012.12.030. Epub 2013 Jan 17. PubMed 23333316.
Backbone
  Vector backbone: pEBTetD
  Backbone size w/o insert (bp): 10960
  Vector type: Mammalian Expression
  Selectable markers: Puromycin
Growth in bacteria
  Bacterial resistance: Ampicillin, 100 μg/mL
  Growth temperature: 37°C
  Growth strain: DH5alpha
  Copy number: High Copy
Gene/Insert
  Gene/Insert name: SNAP-Centrin3
  Species: H. sapiens (human), Synthetic
  Insert size (bp): 1377
  Promoter: CMV-TetO2
  Tag / fusion protein: FLAG-tag / His-tag (N terminal on insert)
  Cloning method: Gateway Cloning
  Sequencing primers: 5′ CMV_Fwd
Terms and licenses: Academic/Nonprofit Terms; Industry Terms: Not Available to Industry
Depositor comments: PolyAdenylation RNA deletion - low protein expression level
How to cite: pEBTetD-SNAP-Centrin3 was a gift from Kai Johnsson (Addgene plasmid # 136807 ; http://n2t.net/addgene:136807 ; RRID:Addgene_136807)
