[The description below was written by a language model from this plasmid's Addgene catalogue record and pLannotate feature annotations shown in this document.]
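Description:
pEBTetD-SNAP-Centrin3 is a roughly 12.2 kb mammalian expression plasmid built on the pEBTetD backbone, an Epstein-Barr virus-derived episomal vector with tetracycline-regulated expression. The annotated sequence carries the EBV oriP origin together with the EBNA1 coding sequence, which together allow the plasmid to replicate and be retained as an extrachromosomal episome in suitable mammalian cells. A puromycin N-acetyltransferase cassette, driven by the SV40 promoter and ending in an SV40 poly(A) signal, selects for cells that keep the plasmid. In E. coli it is propagated through a high-copy ColE1/pUC-type origin with ampicillin resistance. Short remnants of pBR322 (tetracycline resistance and bom fragments) and of flanking EBV genes are carry-over from the backbone.

The payload is a fusion of SNAP-tag to human Centrin3 (CETN3), a centrosomal protein. SNAP-tag is annotated as an MGMT fragment because it is engineered from human O6-alkylguanine-DNA alkyltransferase. The catalogue lists N-terminal FLAG and His tags, though only a His stretch is annotated upstream of SNAP. Centrin3 was inserted by Gateway cloning and sits between attB1 and attB2 sites, downstream of the SNAP-tag. Expression is driven by a CMV enhancer/promoter followed by two tet operator sites (CMV-TetO2). A separate cassette on the same plasmid, containing RSV and SV40 promoter elements, a rabbit β-globin intron and an SV40 poly(A) signal, expresses the TetR repressor. TetR holds the promoter off until tetracycline or doxycycline releases it. No polyadenylation signal is annotated after the insert, consistent with the depositor's comment that a polyadenylation deletion gives low protein expression. The construct is intended for inducible, low-level expression of SNAP-Centrin3, which can be covalently labelled or crosslinked with benzylguanine-based substrates in studies of centrosomal proteins.
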