Features (pLannotate 1.2.2; 30 found; start..end, strand, type, name):
    433..1990    -  rep_origin     oriP (fragment): Epstein-Barr virus oriP replication origin (Yates et al., 2000)
   2103..2321    -  CDS            gL (fragment): GL_EBVB9 - Experimental evidence at protein level: Swiss-Prot protein existence level 1. The heterodimer glycoprotein H-glycoprotein L is required for the fusion of viral and plasma membranes leading to virus entry into the host cell. Acts as a functional inhibitor of gH and maintains gH in an inhibited form. Upon binding to host integrins, gL dissociates from gH leading to activation of the viral fusion glycoproteins gB and gH. Fusion of EBV with B-lymphocytes requires the additional receptor- binding protein gp42, which forms a complex with gH/gL. The heterodimer gH/gL targets also host EPHA
   2404..4328    -  CDS            EBNA1: Epstein-Barr nuclear antigen 1, also known as EBNA-1 crucial for latent viral infection, and for episomal amplification of vectors containing the oriP origin (Okita et al., 2013)
   4366..4710    -  CDS            BRRF2_EBVB9 (fragment): Protein inferred from homology: Swiss-Prot protein existence level 3. From Epstein-Barr virus (strain B95-8) (HHV-4) (Human herpesvirus 4).
   4713..4736    -  promoter       tet promoter (fragment): E. coli promoter for tetracycline efflux protein gene
   4849..4953    +  promoter       AmpR promoter: bla
   4954..5814    +  CDS            AmpR: β-lactamase; bla; confers resistance to ampicillin, carbenicillin, and related antibiotics
   5985..6573    +  rep_origin     ori: high-copy-number ColE1/pMB1/pBR322/pUC origin of replication
   6619..6742    -  CDS            TcR (fragment): tetracycline efflux protein; tet; confers resistance to tetracycline
   6780..7077    +  promoter       SV40 promoter: SV40 enhancer and early promoter
   7154..7753    +  CDS            PuroR: puromycin N-acetyltransferase; pac from Streptomyces alboniger; confers resistance to puromycin
   7844..7978    +  polyA_signal   SV40 poly(A) signal: SV40 polyadenylation signal
   8100..8152    -  misc_feature   bom (fragment): basis of mobility region from pBR322
   8283..8376    +  ncRNA          Retro dr1: Accession: RF00214 - Retrovirus direct repeat 1 (dr1)
   8412..8673    +  promoter       RSV promoter: Rous sarcoma virus enhancer/promoter
   8699..8759    +  promoter       SV40 promoter (fragment): SV40 early promoter
   8790..9362    +  intron         β-globin intron: intron from rabbit β-globin gene
   9417..9435    +  promoter       T7 promoter: promoter for bacteriophage T7 RNA polymerase
   9446..10066   +  CDS            tetR: TETR2_ECOLX - Experimental evidence at protein level: Swiss-Prot protein existence level 1. TetR is the repressor of the tetracycline resistance element; its N-terminal region forms a helix-turn-helix structure and binds DNA. Binding of tetracycline to TetR reduces the repressor affinity for the tetracycline resistance gene (tetA) promoter operator sites. From Escherichia coli.
  10108..10229   +  polyA_signal   SV40 poly(A) signal: SV40 polyadenylation signal
  10284..10663   +  enhancer       CMV enhancer: human cytomegalovirus immediate early enhancer
  10664..10867   +  promoter       CMV promoter: human cytomegalovirus (CMV) immediate early promoter
  10869..10888   +  promoter       PLtetO-1 promoter (fragment): modified phage lambda PL promoter with tet operator sites (Lutz and Bujard, 1997)
  10890..10909   +  promoter       PLtetO-1 promoter (fragment): modified phage lambda PL promoter with tet operator sites (Lutz and Bujard, 1997)
  10917..10950   +  promoter       TRE3GV promoter (fragment): 3rd-generation Tet-responsive promoter that can be activated by binding of Tet-On® 3G, optimized for retroviral and lentiviral vectors
  11066..11083   +  CDS            9xHis (fragment): 9xHis affinity tag
  11084..11626   +  CDS            MGMT (fragment): MGMT_HUMAN - Experimental evidence at protein level: Swiss-Prot protein existence level 1. Involved in the cellular defense against the biological effects of O6-methylguanine (O6-MeG) and O4-methylthymine (O4-MeT) in DNA. Repairs the methylated nucleobase in DNA by stoichiometrically transferring the methyl group to a cysteine residue in the enzyme. This is a suicide reaction: the enzyme is irreversibly inactivated. From Homo sapiens (Human).
  11669..11693   +  protein_bind   attB1: mutant version of attB; recombination site for the Gateway® BP reaction BP Clonase™
  11696..12196   +  CDS            CETN3: CETN3_HUMAN - Also known as CEN3. Experimental evidence at protein level: Swiss-Prot protein existence level 1. As a component of the TREX-2 complex, involved in the export of mRNAs to the cytoplasm through the nuclear pores. From Homo sapiens (Human).
  12204..14      -  protein_bind   attB2 (across the origin): mutant version of attB; recombination site for the Gateway® BP reaction BP Clonase™
>Addgene plasmid #136807 | pEBTetD-SNAP-Centrin3 | addgene full sequence | sequence record 276163 | Addgene NGS Result
TTGTACAAAGTGGTGATGGCAGCTAGCGGCGCGCCCGGCCGCGGGGCAGTGCATGTAATCCCTTCAGTTG
GTTGGTACAACTTGCCAACTGGGCCCTGTTCCACATGTGACACGGGGGGGGACCAAACACAAAGGGGTTC
TCTGACTGTAGTTGACATCCTTATAAATGGATGTGCACATTTGCCAACACTGAGTGGCTTTCATCCTGGA
GCAGACTTTGCAGTCTGTGGACTGCAACACAACATTGCCTTTATGTGTAACTCTTGGCTGAAGCTCTTAC
ACCAATGCTGGGGGACATGTACCTCCCAGGGGCCCAGGAAGACTACGGGAGGCTACACCAACGTCAATCA
GAGGGGCCTGTGTAGCTACCGATAAGCGGACCCTCAAGAGGGCATTAGCAATAGTGTTTATAAGGCCCCC
TTGTTAACCCTAAACGGGTAGCATATGCTTCCCGGGTAGTAGTATATACTATCCAGACTAACCCTAATTC
AATAGCATATGTTACCCAACGGGAAGCATATGCTATCGAATTAGGGTTAGTAAAAGGGTCCTAAGGAACA
GCGATATCTCCCACCCCATGAGCTGTCACGGTTTTATTTACATGGGGTCAGGATTCCACGAGGGTAGTGA
ACCATTTTAGTCACAAGGGCAGTGGCTGAAGATCAAGGAGCGGGCAGTGAACTCTCCTGAATCTTCGCCT
GCTTCTTCATTCTCCTTCGTTTAGCTAATAGAATAACTGCTGAGTTGTGAACAGTAAGGTGTATGTGAGG
TGCTCGAAAACAAGGTTTCAGGTGACGCCCCCAGAATAAAATTTGGACGGGGGGTTCAGTGGTGGCATTG
TGCTATGACACCAATATAACCCTCACAAACCCCTTGGGCAATAAATACTAGTGTAGGAATGAAACATTCT
GAATATCTTTAACAATAGAAATCCATGGGGTGGGGACAAGCCGTAAAGACTGGATGTCCATCTCACACGA
ATTTATGGCTATGGGCAACACATAATCCTAGTGCAATATGATACTGGGGTTATTAAGATGTGTCCCAGGC
AGGGACCAAGACAGGTGAACCATGTTGTTACACTCTATTTGTAACAAGGGGAAAGAGAGTGGACGCCGAC
AGCAGCGGACTCCACTGGTTGTCTCTAACACCCCCGAAAATTAAACGGGGCTCCACGCCAATGGGGCCCA
TAAACAAAGACAAGTGGCCACTCTTTTTTTTGAAATTGTGGAGTGGGGGCACGCGTCAGCCCCCACACGC
CGCCCTGCGGTTTTGGACTGTAAAATAAGGGTGTAATAACTTGGCTGATTGTAACCCCGCTAACCACTGC
GGTCAAACCACTTGCCCACAAAACCACTAATGGCACCCCGGGGAATACCTGCATAAGTAGGTGGGCGGGC
CAAGATAGGGGCGCGATTGCTGCGATCTGGAGGACAAATTACACACACTTGCGCCTGAGCGCCAAGCACA
GGGTTGTTGGTCCTCATATTCACGAGGTCGCTGAGAGCACGGTGGGCTAATGTTGCCATGGGTAGCATAT
ACTACCCAAATATCTGGATAGCATATGCTATCCTAATCTATATCTGGGTAGCATAGGCTATCCTAATCTA
TATCTGGGTAGTATATGCTATCCTAATCTGTATCCGGGTAGCATATGCTATCCTAATAGAGATTAGGGTA
GTATATGCTATCCTAATTTATATCTGGGTAGCATATACTACCCAAATATCTGGATAGCATATGCTATCCT
AATCTATATCTGGGTAGCATATGCTATCCTAATCTATATCTGGGTAGCATAGGCTATCCTAATCTATATC
TGGGTAGCATATGCTATCCTAATCTATATCTGGGTAGTATATGCTATCCTAATTTATATCTGGGTAGCAT
AGGCTATCCTAATCTATATCTGGGTAGCATATGCTATCCTAATCTATATCTGGGTAGTATATGCTATCCT
AATCTGTATCCGGGTAGCATATGCTATCCTCATGCATATACAGTCAGCATATGATACCCAGTAGTAGAGT
GGGAGTGCTATCCTTTGCATATGCCGCCACCTCCCAAGGGGGCGTGAATTTTCGCTGCTTGTCCTTTTCC
TGCTGGTTGCTCCCATTCTTAGGTGAATTTAAGGAGGCCAGGCTAAAGCCGTCGCATGTCTGATTGCTCA
CCAGGTAAATGTCGCTAATGTTTTCCAACGCGAGAAGGTGTTGAGCGCGGAGCTGAGTGACGTGACAACA
TGGGTATGCCCAATTGCCCCATGTTGGGAGGACGAAAATGGTGACAAGACAGATGGCCAGAAATACACCA
ACAGCACGCATGATGTCTACTGGGGATTTATTCTTTAGTGCGGGGGAATACACGGCTTTTAATACGATTG
AGGGCGTCTCCTAACAAGTTACATCACTCCTGCCCTTCCTCACCCTCATCTCCATCACCTCCTTCATCTC
CGTCATCTCCGTCATCACCCTCCGCGGCAGCCCCTTCCACCATAGGTGGAAACCAGGGAGGCAAATCTAC
TCCATCGTCAAAGCTGCACACAGTCACCCTGATATTGCAGGTAGGAGCGGGCTTTGTCATAACAAGGTCC
TTAATCGCATCCTTCAAAACCTCAGCAAATATATGAGTTTGTAAAAAGACCATGAAATAACAGACAATGG
ACTCCCTTAGCGGGCCAGGTTGTGGGCCGGGTCCAGGGGCCATTCCAAAGGGGAGACGACTCAATGGTGT
AAGACGACATTGTGGAATAGCAAGGGCAGTTCCTCGCCTTAGGTTGTAAAGGGAGGTCTTACTACCTCCA
TATACGAACACACCGGCGACCCAAGTTCCTTCGTCGGTAGTCCTTTCTACGTGACTCCTAGCCAGGAGAG
CTCTTAAACCTTCTGCAATGTTCTCAAATTTCGGGTTGGAACCTCCTTGACCACGATGCTTTCCAAACCA
CCCTCCTTTTTTGCGCCTGCCTCCATCACCCTGACCCCGGGGTCCAGTGCTTGGGCCTTCTCCTGGGTCA
TCTGCGGGGCCCTGCTCTATCGCTCCCGGGGGCACGTCAGGCTCACCATCTGGGCCACCTTCTTGGTGGT
ATTCAAAATAATCGGCTTCCCCTACAGGGTGGAAAAATGGCCTTCTACCTGGAGGGGGCCTGCGCGGTGG
AGACCCGGATGATGATGACTGACTACTGGGACTCCTGGGCCTCTTTTCTCCACGTCCACGACCTCTCCCC
CTGGCTCTTTCACGACTTCCCCCCCTGGCTCTTTCACGTCCTCTACCCCGGCGGCCTCCACTACCTCCTC
GACCCCGGCCTCCACTACCTCCTCGACCCCGGCCTCCACTGCCTCCTCGACCCCGGCCTCCACCTCCTGC
TCCTGCCCCTCCTGCTCCTGCCCCTCCTCCTGCTCCTGCCCCTCCTGCCCCTCCTGCTCCTGCCCCTCCT
SCCCCTCCTGCTCCTGCCCCTCCTGCCCCTCCTGCTCCTGCCCCTCCTGCCCCTCCTCCTGCTCCTGCCC
CTCCTGCCCCTCCTCCTGCTCCTGCCCCTCCTGCCCCTCCTGCTCCTGCCCCTCCTGCCCCTCCTGCTCC
TGCCCCTCCTGCCCCTCCTGCTCCTGCCCCTCCTGCTCCTGCCCCTCCTGCTCCTGCCCCTCCTGCTCCT
GCCCCTCCTGCCCCTCCTGCCCCTCCTCCTGCTCCKGCCCCTCCTGCTCCTGCCCCTCCTGCCCCTCCTG
CCCCTCCTGCTCCTGCCCCTCCTCCYGCTCCTGCCCCTCCTCCTGCTCCTGCCCCTCCTCCTGCTCCTGC
CCCTCCTGCCCCTCCTCCTCTCCTGCCCCTCCTCCTGCTCCTGCCCCTCCTGCCCCTCCTSCCCCTCCTC
CTGCTCCTGCCCCTCCTGCCCCTCCTCCTGCTCCTGCCCCTCCTCCTGCTCCTGCCCCTCCTGCCCCTCC
TGCCCCTCCTCCTGCTCCTGCCCCTCCTCCTGCTCCTGCCCCTCCTGCCCCTCCTGCCCCTCCTGCCCCT
CCTCCTGCTCCTGCCCCTCCTCCTGCTCCTGCCCCTCCTGCTCCTGCCCCTCCCGCTCCTGCTCCTGCTC
CTGTTCCACCGTGGGTCCCTTTGCAGCCAATGCAACTTGGACGTTTTTGGGGTCTCCGGACACCATCTCT
ATGTCTTGGCCCTGATCCTGAGCCGCCCGGGGCTCCTGGTCTTCCGCCTCCTCGTCCTCGTCCTCTTCCC
CGTCCTCGTCCATGGTTATCACCCCCTCTTCTTTGAGGTCCACTGCCGCCGGAGCCTTCTGGTCCAGATG
TGTCTCCCTTCTCTCCTAGGCCATTTCCAGGTCCTGTACCTGGCCCCTCGTCAGACATGATTCACACTAA
AAGAGATCAATAGACATCTTTATTAGACGACGCTCAGTGAATACAGGGAGTGCAGACTCCTGCCCCCTCC
AACAGCCCCCCCACCCTCATCCCCTTCATGGTCGCTGTCAGACAGATCCAGGTCTGAAAATTCCCCATCC
TCCGAACCATCCTCGTCCTCATCACCAATTACTCGCAGCCCGGAAAACTCCCGCTGAACATCCTCAAGAT
TTGCGTCCTGAGCCTCAAGCCAGGCCTCAAATTCCTCGTCCCCCTTTTTGCTGGACGGTAGGGATGGGGA
TTCTCGGGACCCCTCCTCTTCCTCTTCAAGGTCACCAGACAGAGATGCTACTGGGGCAACGGAAGAAAAG
CTGGGTGCGGCCTGTGAGGATCAGCTTATCGATGATAAGCTGTCAAACATGAGAATTCTTGAAGACGAAA
GGGCCTCGTGATACGCCTATTTTTATAGGTTAATGTCATGATAATAATGGTTTCTTAGACGTCAGGTGGC
ACTTTTCGGGGAAATGTGCGCGGAACCCCTATTTGTTTATTTTTCTAAATACATTCAAATATGTATCCGC
TCATGAGACAATAACCCTGATAAATGCTTCAATAATATTGAAAAAGGAAGAGTATGAGTATTCAACATTT
CCGTGTCGCCCTTATTCCCTTTTTTGCGGCATTTTGCCTTCCTGTTTTTGCTCACCCAGAAACGCTGGTG
AAAGTAAAAGATGCTGAAGATCAGTTGGGTGCACGAGTGGGTTACATCGAACTGGATCTCAACAGCGGTA
AGATCCTTGAGAGTTTTCGCCCCGAAGAACGTTTTCCAATGATGAGCACTTTTAAAGTTCTGCTATGTGG
CGCGGTATTATCCCGTGTTGACGCCGGGCAAGAGCAACTCGGTCGCCGCATACACTATTCTCAGAATGAC
TTGGTTGAGTACTCACCAGTCACAGAAAAGCATCTTACGGATGGCATGACAGTAAGAGAATTATGCAGTG
CTGCCATAACCATGAGTGATAACACTGCGGCCAACTTACTTCTGACAACGATCGGAGGACCGAAGGAGCT
AACCGCTTTTTTGCACAACATGGGGGATCATGTAACTCGCCTTGATCGTTGGGAACCGGAGCTGAATGAA
GCCATACCAAACGACGAGCGTGACACCACGATGCCTGCAGCAATGGCAACAACGTTGCGCAAACTATTAA
CTGGCGAACTACTTACTCTAGCTTCCCGGCAACAATTAATAGACTGGATGGAGGCGGATAAAGTTGCAGG
ACCACTTCTGCGCTCGGCCCTTCCGGCTGGCTGGTTTATTGCTGATAAATCTGGAGCCGGTGAGCGTGGG
TCTCGCGGTATCATTGCAGCACTGGGGCCAGATGGTAAGCCCTCCCGTATCGTAGTTATCTACACGACGG
GGAGTCAGGCAACTATGGATGAACGAAATAGACAGATCGCTGAGATAGGTGCCTCACTGATTAAGCATTG
GTAACTGTCAGACCAAGTTTACTCATATATACTTTAGATTGATTTAAAACTTCATTTTTAATTTAAAAGG
ATCTAGGTGAAGATCCTTTTTGATAATCTCATGACCAAAATCCCTTAACGTGAGTTTTCGTTCCACTGAG
CGTCAGACCCCGTAGAAAAGATCAAAGGATCTTCTTGAGATCCTTTTTTTCTGCGCGTAATCTGCTGCTT
GCAAACAAAAAAACCACCGCTACCAGCGGTGGTTTGTTTGCCGGATCAAGAGCTACCAACTCTTTTTCCG
AAGGTAACTGGCTTCAGCAGAGCGCAGATACCAAATACTGTCCTTCTAGTGTAGCCGTAGTTAGGCCACC
ACTTCAAGAACTCTGTAGCACCGCCTACATACCTCGCTCTGCTAATCCTGTTACCAGTGGCTGCTGCCAG
TGGCGATAAGTCGTGTCTTACCGGGTTGGACTCAAGACGATAGTTACCGGATAAGGCGCAGCGGTCGGGC
TGAACGGGGGGTTCGTGCACACAGCCCAGCTTGGAGCGAACGACCTACACCGAACTGAGATACCTACAGC
GTGAGCTATGAGAAAGCGCCACGCTTCCCGAAGGGAGAAAGGCGGACAGGTATCCGGTAAGCGGCAGGGT
CGGAACAGGAGAGCGCACGAGGGAGCTTCCAGGGGGAAACGCCTGGTATCTTTATAGTCCTGTCGGGTTT
CGCCACCTCTGACTTGAGCGTCGATTTTTGTGATGCTCGTCAGGGGGGCGGAGCCTATGGAAAAACGCCA
GCAACGCGGCCTTTTTACGGTTCCTGGCCTTTTGCTGGCCTTGAAGCTGTCCCTGATGGTCGTCATCTAC
CTGCCTGGACAGCATGGCCTGCAACGCGGGCATCCCGATGCCGCCGGAAGCGAGAAGAATCATAATGGGG
AAGGCCATCCAGCCTCGCGTCGAACTAGATGATCCGGCTGTGGAATGTGTGTCAGTTAGGGTGTGGAAAG
TCCCCAGGCTCCCCAGCAGGCAGAAGTATGCAAAGCATGCATCTCAATTAGTCAGCAACCAGGTGTGGAA
AGTCCCCAGGCTCCCCAGCAGGCAGAAGTATGCAAAGCATGCATCTCAATTAGTCAGCAACCATAGTCCC
GCCCCTAACTCCGCCCATCCCGCCCCTAACTCCGCCCAGTTCCGCCCATTCTCCGCCCCATGGCTGACTA
ATTTTTTTTATTTATGCAGAGGCCGAGGCCGCCTCGGCCTCTGAGCTATTCCAGAAGTAGTGAGGAGGCT
TTTTTGGAGGGTGACCGCCACGACCGGTGCCGCCACCATCCCCTGACCCACGCCCCTGACCCCTCACAAG
GAGACGACCTTCCATGACCGAGTACAAGCCCACGGTGCGCCTCGCCACCCGCGACGACGTCCCCCGGGCC
GTACGCACCCTCGCCGCCGCGTTCGCCGACTACCCCGCCACGCGCCACACCGTCGACCCCGACCGCCACA
TCGAACGCGTCACCGAGCTGCAAGAACTCTTCCTCACGCGCGTCGGGCTCGACATCGGCAAGGTGTGGGT
CGCGGACGACGGCGCCGCGGTGGCGGTCTGGACCACGCCGGAGAGCGTCGAAGCGGGGGCGGTGTTCGCC
GAGATCGGCCCGCGCATGGCCGAGTTGAGCGGTTCCCGGCTGGCCGCGCAGCAACAGATGGAAGGCCTCC
TGGCGCCGCACCGGCCCAAGGAGCCCGCGTGGTTCCTGGCCACCGTCGGCGTCTCGCCCGACCACCAGGG
CAAGGGTCTGGGCAGCGCCGTCGTGCTCCCCGGAGTGGAGGCGGCCGAGCGCGCCGGGGTGCCCGCCTTC
CTGGAGACCTCCGCGCCCCGCAACCTCCCCTTCTACGAGCGGCTCGGCTTCACCGTCACCGCCGACGTCG
AGGTGCCCGAAGGACCGCGCACCTGGTGCATGACCCGCAAGCCCGGTGCCTGACGCCCGCCCCACGACCC
GCAGCGCCCGACCGAAAGGAGCGCACGACCCGGTCCGACGCGGCCCGACGGGTCCGAGGGGGGTCGACCT
CGAAACTTGTTTATTGCAGCTTATAATGGTTACAAATAAAGCAATAGCATCACAAATTTCACAAATAAAG
CATTTTTTTCACTGCATTCTAGTTGTGGTTTGTCCAAACTCATCAATGTATCTTATCATGTCTGGATCTG
ATCCGAACCCCTTCCTCGACCAATTCTCATGTTTGACAGCTTATCATCGCAGATCCGGGCAACGTTGTTG
CCATTGCTCGACCAATTCTCATGTTTGACAGCTTATCATCGCAGATCCGTATGGTGCACTCTCAGTACAA
TCTGCTCTGATGCCGCATAGTTAAGCCAGTATCTGCTCCCTGCTTGTGTGTTGGAGGTCGCTGAGTAGTG
CGCGAGCAAAATTTAAGCTACAACAAGGCAAGGCTTGACCGACAATTGCATGAAGAATCTGCTTAGGGTT
AGGCGTTTTGCGCTGCTTCGCGATGTACGGGCCAGATATACGCGTATCTGAGGGGACTAGGGTGTGTTTA
GGCGAAAAGCGGGGCTTCGGTTGTACGCGGTTAGGAGTCCCCTCAGGATATAGTAGTTTCGCTTTTGCAT
AGGGAGGGGGAAATGTAGTCTTATGCAATACTCTTGTAGTCTTGCAACATGGTAACGATGAGTTAGCAAC
ATGCCTTACAAGGAGAGAAAAAGCACCGTGCATGCCGATTGGTGGAAGTAAGGTGGTACGATCGTGCCTT
ATTAGGAAGGCAACAGACGGGTCTGACATGGATTGGACGAACCACTGAATTCCGCATTGCAGAGATATTG
TATTTAAGTGCCTAGCTCGATACAATAAACGCCATTTGACCATTCACCACATTGGTGTGCACCTCCAAGC
TGGCCGGGGATCCTCTAGGGCCTCTGAGCTATTCCAGAAGTAGTGAAGAGGCTTTTTTGGAGGCCTAGGC
TTTTGCAAAAAGCTCCGGATCGATCCTGAGAACTTCAGGGTGAGTTTGGGGACCCTTGATTGTTCTTTCT
TTTTCGCTATTGTAAAATTCATGTTATATGGAGGGGGCAAAGTTTTCAGGGTGTTGTTTAGAATGGGAAG
ATGTCCCTTGTATCACCATGGACCCTCATGATAATTTTGTTTCTTTCACTTTCTACTCTGTTGACAACCA
TTGTCTCCTCTTATTTTCTTTTCATTTTCTGTAACTTTTTCGTTAAACTTTAGCTTGCATTTGTAACGAA
TTTTTAAATTCACTTTTGTTTATTTGTCAGATTGTAAGTACTTTCTCTAATCACTTTTTTTTCAAGGCAA
TCAGGGTATATTATATTGTACTTCAGCACAGTTTTAGAGAACAATTGTTATAATTAAATGATAAGGTAGA
ATATTTCTGCATATAAATTCTGGCTGGCGTGGAAATATTCTTATTGGTAGAAACAACTACATCCTGGTCA
TCATCCTGCCTTTCTCTTTATGGTTACAATGATATACACTGTTTGAGATGAGGATAAAATACTCTGAGTC
CAAACCGGGCCCCTCTGCTAACCATGTTCATGCCTTCTTCTTTTTCCTACAGCTCCTGGGCAACGTGCTG
GTTATTGTGCTGTCTCATCATTTTGGCAAAGAATTGTAATACGACTCACTATAGGGCGAATTGATATGTC
TAGATTAGATAAAAGTAAAGTGATTAACAGCGCATTAGAGCTGCTTAATGAGGTCGGAATCGAAGGTTTA
ACAACCCGTAAACTCGCCCAGAAGCTAGGTGTAGAGCAGCCTACATTGTATTGGCATGTAAAAAATAAGC
GGGCTTTGCTCGACGCCTTAGCCATTGAGATGTTAGATAGGCACCATACTCACTTTTGCCCTTTAGAAGG
GGAAAGCTGGCAAGATTTTTTACGTAATAACGCTAAAAGTTTTAGATGTGCTTTACTAAGTCATCGCGAT
GGAGCAAAAGTACATTTAGGTACACGGCCTACAGAAAAACAGTATGAAACTCTCGAAAATCAATTAGCCT
TTTTATGCCAACAAGGTTTTTCACTAGAGAATGCATTATATGCACTCAGCGCTGTGGGGCATTTTACTTT
AGGTTGCGTATTGGAAGATCAAGAGCATCAAGTCGCTAAAGAAGAAAGGGAAACACCTACTACTGATAGT
ATGCCGCCATTATTACGACAAGCTATCGAATTATTTGATCACCAAGGTGCAGAGCCAGCCTTCTTATTCG
GCCTTGAATTGATCATATGCGGATTAGAAAAACAACTTAAATGTGAAAGTGGGTCCGCGTACAGCGGATC
CCGGGAATTCAGATCTTATTAAAGCAGAACTTGTTTATTGCAGCTTATAATGGTTACAAATAAAGCAATA
GCATCACAAATTTCACAAATAAAGCATTTTTTTCACTGCATTCTAGTTGTGGTTTGTCCAAACTCATCAA
TGTATCTTATCATGTCTGGTCGAATCCATGGCGCAGAACTGGTAGGTATGGAAGATCCGCGTTGACATTG
ATTATTGACTAGTTATTAATAGTAATCAATTACGGGGTCATTAGTTCATAGCCCATATATGGAGTTCCGC
GTTACATAACTTACGGTAAATGGCCCGCCTGGCTGACCGCCCAACGACCCCCGCCCATTGACGTCAATAA
TGACGTATGTTCCCATAGTAACGCCAATAGGGACTTTCCATTGACGTCAATGGGTGGAGTATTTACGGTA
AACTGCCCACTTGGCAGTACATCAAGTGTATCATATGCCAAGTACGCCCCCTATTGACGTCAATGACGGT
AAATGGCCCGCCTGGCATTATGCCCAGTACATGACCTTATGGGACTTTCCTACTTGGCAGTACATCTACG
TATTAGTCATCGCTATTACCATGGTGATGCGGTTTTGGCAGTACATCAATGGGCGTGGATAGCGGTTTGA
CTCACGGGGATTTCCAAGTCTCCACCCCATTGACGTCAATGGGAGTTTGTTTTGGCACCAAAATCAACGG
GACTTTCCAAAATGTCGTAACAACTCCGCCCCATTGACGCAAATGGGCGGTAGGCGTGTACGGTGGGAGG
TCTATATAAGCAGAGCTCTCCCTATCAGTGATAGAGATCTCCCTATCAGTGATAGAGATCGTCGACGAGC
TCGTTTAGTGAACCGTCAGATCGCCTGGAGACGCCATCCACGCTGTTTTGACCTCCATAGAAGACACCGG
GACCGATCCAGCCTCCGGACTCTAGCGTTTAAACTTAAGCTTACCACCATGGATTATAAAGACGATGATG
ACAAGCACCACCACCACCACCACGACAAGGATTGTGAAATGAAACGCACCACACTGGACAGCCCTTTGGG
GAAGCTGGAGCTGTCTGGTTGTGAGCAGGGTCTGCACGAAATAATTTTTCTGGGCAAGGGGACGTCTGCA
GCTGATGCCGTGGAGGTCCCAGCCCCCGCTGCGGTTCTCGGAGGTCCGGAGCCCCTGATGCAGGCTACAG
CCTGGCTGAATGCCTATTTCCACCAGCCCGAGGCTATCGAAGAGTTCCCCGTGCCGGCTCTTCACCATCC
CGTTTTCCAGCAAGAGTCGTTCACCAGACAGGTGTTATGGAAGCTGCTGAAGGTTGTGAAATTCGGAGAA
GTGATTTCTTACTCTCACTTAGCAGCCCTGGCAGGCAACCCCGCAGCCACGGCAGCAGTGAAGACGGCAC
TGAGTGGCAATCCTGTCCCTATCCTGATCCCGTGCCACAGAGTGGTCCAGGGGGATTTGGATGTGGGCGG
TTACGAGGGTGGACTGGCCGTGAAGGAATGGCTTCTGGCCCATGAAGGCCACCGGTTGGGGAAGCCAGGC
TTGGGATTCGAACTGGAGGTGCTGTTCCAGGGCCCCGGTACCGCCATCACAAGTTTGTACAAAAAAGCAG
GCTTAATGAGTTTAGCTCTGAGAAGTGAGCTTCTAGTGGACAAAACAAAGAGGAAAAAAAGAAGAGAACT
GTCTGAGGAACAGAAACAAGAAATTAAAGATGCTTTTGAACTATTTGATACAGACAAAGATGAAGCAATA
GATTATCATGAATTAAAGGTGGCAATGAGAGCCTTGGGGTTTGATGTAAAAAAAGCTGATGTACTGAAGA
TTCTTAAAGATTATGACAGAGAAGCCACAGGGAAAATCACCTTTGAAGATTTTAATGAAGTTGTGACAGA
CTGGATATTGGAAAGAGATCCCCATGAAGAAATACTCAAGGCATTTAAACTATTTGATGATGATGATTCA
GGTAAAATAAGCTTGAGGAATTTGCGACGTGTTGCTAGAGAATTGGGTGAAAACATGAGTGATGAAGAAC
TTCGAGCTATGATAGAAGAATTTGACAAAGATGGTGATGGAGAAATAAACCAAGAGGAGTTCATTGCTAT
TATGACTGGTGACATTTAATGATACCCAGCTTTC
